>Addgene plasmid #153013 | ACE2 g3 | depositor full sequence | sequence record 296045 | ACE2 g3 sequence 7450 bps
TTAATGTAGTCTTATGCAATACTCTTGTAGTCTTGCAACATGGTAACGATGAGTTAGCAACATGCCTTAC
AAGGAGAGAAAAAGCACCGTGCATGCCGATTGGTGGAAGTAAGGTGGTACGATCGTGCCTTATTAGGAAG
GCAACAGACGGGTCTGACATGGATTGGACGAACCACTGAATTGCCGCATTGCAGAGATATTGTATTTAAG
TGCCTAGCTCGATACATAAACGGGTCTCTCTGGTTAGACCAGATCTGAGCCTGGGAGCTCTCTGGCTAAC
TAGGGAACCCACTGCTTAAGCCTCAATAAAGCTTGCCTTGAGTGCTTCAAGTAGTGTGTGCCCGTCTGTT
GTGTGACTCTGGTAACTAGAGATCCCTCAGACCCTTTTAGTCAGTGTGGAAAATCTCTAGCAGTGGCGCC
CGAACAGGGACTTGAAAGCGAAAGGGAAACCAGAGGAGCTCTCTCGACGCAGGACTCGGCTTGCTGAAGC
GCGCACGGCAAGAGGCGAGGGGCGGCGACTGGTGAGTACGCCAAAAATTTTGACTAGCGGAGGCTAGAAG
GAGAGAGATGGGTGCGAGAGCGTCAGTATTAAGCGGGGGAGAATTAGATCGCGATGGGAAAAAATTCGGT
TAAGGCCAGGGGGAAAGAAAAAATATAAATTAAAACATATAGTATGGGCAAGCAGGGAGCTAGAACGATT
CGCAGTTAATCCTGGCCTGTTAGAAACATCAGAAGGCTGTAGACAAATACTGGGACAGCTACAACCATCC
CTTCAGACAGGATCAGAAGAACTTAGATCATTATATAATACAGTAGCAACCCTCTATTGTGTGCATCAAA
GGATAGAGATAAAAGACACCAAGGAAGCTTTAGACAAGATAGAGGAAGAGCAAAACAAAAGTAAGACCAC
CGCACAGCAAGCGGCCGCTGATCTTCAGACCTGGAGGAGGAGATATGAGGGACAATTGGAGAAGTGAATT
ATATAAATATAAAGTAGTAAAAATTGAACCATTAGGAGTAGCACCCACCAAGGCAAAGAGAAGAGTGGTG
CAGAGAGAAAAAAGAGCAGTGGGAATAGGAGCTTTGTTCCTTGGGTTCTTGGGAGCAGCAGGAAGCACTA
TGGGCGCAGCGTCAATGACGCTGACGGTACAGGCCAGACAATTATTGTCTGGTATAGTGCAGCAGCAGAA
CAATTTGCTGAGGGCTATTGAGGCGCAACAGCATCTGTTGCAACTCACAGTCTGGGGCATCAAGCAGCTC
CAGGCAAGAATCCTGGCTGTGGAAAGATACCTAAAGGATCAACAGCTCCTGGGGATTTGGGGTTGCTCTG
GAAAACTCATTTGCACCACTGCTGTGCCTTGGAATGCTAGTTGGAGTAATAAATCTCTGGAACAGATTTG
GAATCACACGACCTGGATGGAGTGGGACAGAGAAATTAACAATTACACAAGCTTAATACACTCCTTAATT
GAAGAATCGCAAAACCAGCAAGAAAAGAATGAACAAGAATTATTGGAATTAGATAAATGGGCAAGTTTGT
GGAATTGGTTTAACATAACAAATTGGCTGTGGTATATAAAATTATTCATAATGATAGTAGGAGGCTTGGT
AGGTTTAAGAATAGTTTTTGCTGTACTTTCTATAGTGAATAGAGTTAGGCAGGGATATTCACCATTATCG
TTTCAGACCCACCTCCCAACCCCGAGGGGACCCAGAGAGGGCCTATTTCCCATGATTCCTTCATATTTGC
ATATACGATACAAGGCTGTTAGAGAGATAATTAGAATTAATTTGACTGTAAACACAAAGATATTAGTACA
AAATACGTGACGTAGAAAGTAATAATTTCTTGGGTAGTTTGCAGTTTTAAAATTATGTTTTAAAATGGAC
TATCATATGCTTACCGTAACTTGAAAGTATTTCGATTTCTTGGCTTTATATATCTTGTGGAAAGGACGAA
ACACCGTGTCAAGCAGCTAAACATGAGTTTAAGAGCTATGCTGGAAACAGCATAGCAAGTTTAAATAAGG
CTAGTCCGTTATCAACTTTGCTGGAAACAGCAAAGTGGCACCGAGTCGGTGCTTTTTTTGAATTCTAGAT
CTTGAGACAAATGGCAGTATTCATCCACAATTTTAAAAGAAAAGGGGGGATTGGGGGGTACAGTGCAGGG
GAAAGAATAGTAGACATAATAGCAACAGACATACAAACTAAAGAATTACAAAAACAAATTACAAAAATTC
AAAATTTTCGGGTTTATTACAGGGACAGCAGAGATCCACTTTGGCGCCGGCTCGAGTGGCTCCGGTGCCC
GTCAGTGGGCAGAGCGCACATCGCCCACAGTCCCCGAGAAGTTGGGGGGAGGGGTCGGCAATTGAACCGG
TGCCTAGAGAAGGTGGCGCGGGGTAAACTGGGAAAGTGATGTCGTGTACTGGCTCCGCCTTTTTCCCGAG
GGTGGGGGAGAACCGTATATAAGTGCAGTAGTCGCCGTGAACGTTCTTTTTCGCAACGGGTTTGCCGCCA
GAACACAGGTGTCGTGACGCGGGATCCGCCACCATGGATTACAAAGACGATGACGATAAGATGGTGAGCA
AGGGCGAGGAGGATAACATGGCCATCATCAAGGAGTTCATGCGCTTCAAGGTGCACATGGAGGGCTCCGT
GAACGGCCACGAGTTCGAGATCGAGGGCGAGGGCGAGGGCCGCCCCTACGAGGGCACCCAGACCGCCAAG
CTGAAGGTGACCAAGGGTGGCCCCCTGCCCTTCGCCTGGGACATCCTGTCCCCTCAGTTCATGTACGGCT
CCAAGGCCTACGTGAAGCACCCCGCCGACATCCCCGACTACTTGAAGCTGTCCTTCCCCGAGGGCTTCAA
GTGGGAGCGCGTGATGAACTTCGAGGACGGCGGCGTGGTGACCGTGACCCAGGACTCCTCCCTGCAGGAC
GGCGAGTTCATCTACAAGGTGAAGCTGCGCGGCACCAACTTCCCCTCCGACGGCCCCGTAATGCAGAAGA
AGACCATGGGCTGGGAGGCCTCCTCCGAGCGGATGTACCCCGAGGACGGCGCCCTGAAGGGCGAGATCAA
GCAGAGGCTGAAGCTGAAGGACGGCGGCCACTACGACGCTGAGGTCAAGACCACCTACAAGGCCAAGAAG
CCCGTGCAGCTGCCCGGCGCCTACAACGTCAACATCAAGTTGGACATCACCTCCCACAACGAGGACTACA
CCATCGTGGAACAGTACGAACGCGCCGAGGGCCGCCACTCCACCGGCGGCATGGACGAGCTGTACAAGTA
AGCGCGTTAAGTCGACAATCAACCTCTGGATTACAAAATTTGTGAAAGATTGACTGGTATTCTTAACTAT
GTTGCTCCTTTTACGCTATGTGGATACGCTGCTTTAATGCCTTTGTATCATGCTATTGCTTCCCGTATGG
CTTTCATTTTCTCCTCCTTGTATAAATCCTGGTTGCTGTCTCTTTATGAGGAGTTGTGGCCCGTTGTCAG
GCAACGTGGCGTGGTGTGCACTGTGTTTGCTGACGCAACCCCCACTGGTTGGGGCATTGCCACCACCTGT
CAGCTCCTTTCCGGGACTTTCGCTTTCCCCCTCCCTATTGCCACGGCGGAACTCATCGCCGCCTGCCTTG
CCCGCTGCTGGACAGGGGCTCGGCTGTTGGGCACTGACAATTCCGTGGTGTTGTCGGGGAAATCATCGTC
CTTTCCTTGGCTGCTCGCCTGTGTTGCCACCTGGATTCTGCGCGGGACGTCCTTCTGCTACGTCCCTTCG
GCCCTCAATCCAGCGGACCTTCCTTCCCGCGGCCTGCTGCCGGCTCTGCGGCCTCTTCCGCGTCTTCGCC
TTCGCCCTCAGACGAGTCGGATCTCCCTTTGGGCCGCCTCCCCGCGTCGACTTTAAGACCAATGACTTAC
AAGGCAGCTGTAGATCTTAGCCACTTTTTAAAAGAAAAGGGGGGACTGGAAGGGCTAATTCACTCCCAAC
GAAGACAAGATCTGCTTTTTGCTTGTACTGGGTCTCTCTGGTTAGACCAGATCTGAGCCTGGGAGCTCTC
TGGCTAACTAGGGAACCCACTGCTTAAGCCTCAATAAAGCTTGCCTTGAGTGCTTCAAGTAGTGTGTGCC
CGTCTGTTGTGTGACTCTGGTAACTAGAGATCCCTCAGACCCTTTTAGTCAGTGTGGAAAATCTCTAGCA
GTACGTATAGTAGTTCATGTCATCTTATTATTCAGTATTTATAACTTGCAAAGAAATGAATATCAGAGAG
TGAGAGGAACTTGTTTATTGCAGCTTATAATGGTTACAAATAAAGCAATAGCATCACAAATTTCACAAAT
AAAGCATTTTTTTCACTGCATTCTAGTTGTGGTTTGTCCAAACTCATCAATGTATCTTATCATGTCTGGC
TCTAGCTATCCCGCCCCTAACTCCGCCCATCCCGCCCCTAACTCCGCCCAGTTCCGCCCATTCTCCGCCC
CATGGCTGACTAATTTTTTTTATTTATGCAGAGGCCGAGGCCGCCTCGGCCTCTGAGCTATTCCAGAAGT
AGTGAGGAGGCTTTTTTGGAGGCCTAGGGACGTACCCAATTCGCCCTATAGTGAGTCGTATTACGCGCGC
TCACTGGCCGTCGTTTTACAACGTCGTGACTGGGAAAACCCTGGCGTTACCCAACTTAATCGCCTTGCAG
CACATCCCCCTTTCGCCAGCTGGCGTAATAGCGAAGAGGCCCGCACCGATCGCCCTTCCCAACAGTTGCG
CAGCCTGAATGGCGAATGGG
[124 nt withheld, positions 4781-4904]
C
[91 nt withheld, positions 4906-4996]
A
[49 nt withheld, positions 4998-5046]
CCTTTGACGTTGGAGTCCACGTTCTTT
[37 nt withheld, positions 5074-5110]
ACCCTATCTCGGTCTATTCTTTTGATTTATAAGGGATTTTGCCGATTTCGGCCTATTGGTTAAAAAATGA
GCTGATTTAACAAAAATTTAACGCGAATTTTAACAAAATATTAACGCTTACAATTTAGGTGGCACTTTTC
GGGGAAATGTGCGCGGAACCCCTATTTGTTTATTTTTCTAAATACATTCAAATATGTATCCGCTCATGAG
ACAATAACCCTGATAAATGCTTCAATAATATTGAAAAAGGAAGAGTATGAGTATTCAACATTTCCGTGTC
GCCCTTATTCCCTTTTTTGCGGCATTTTGCCTTCCTGTTTTTGCTCACCCAGAAACGCTGGTGAAAGTAA
AAGATGCTGAAGATCAGTTGGGTGCACGAGTGGGTTACATCGAACTGGATCTCAACAGCGGTAAGATCCT
TGAGAGTTTTCGCCCCGAAGAACGTTTTCCAATGATGAGCACTTTTAAAGTTCTGCTATGTGGCGCGGTA
TTATCCCGTATTGACGCCGGGCAAGAGCAACTCGGTCGCCGCATACACTATTCTCAGAATGACTTGGTTG
AGTACTCACCAGTCACAGAAAAGCATCTTACGGATGGCATGACAGTAAGAGAATTATGCAGTGCTGCCAT
AACCATGAGTGATAACACTGCGGCCAACTTACTTCTGACAACGATCGGAGGACCGAAGGAGCTAACCGCT
TTTTTGCACAACATGGGGGATCATGTAACTCGCCTTGATCGTTGGGAACCGGAGCTGAATGAAGCCATAC
CAAACGACGAGCGTGACACCACGATGCCTGTAGCAATGGCAACAACGTTGCGCAAACTATTAACTGGCGA
ACTACTTACTCTAGCTTCCCGGCAACAATTAATAGACTGGATGGAGGCGGATAAAGTTGCAGGACCACTT
CTGCGCTCGGCCCTTCCGGCTGGCTGGTTTATTGCTGATAAATCTGGAGCCGGTGAGCGTGGGTCTCGCG
GTATCATTGCAGCACTGGGGCCAGATGGTAAGCCCTCCCGTATCGTAGTTATCTACACGACGGGGAGTCA
GGCAACTATGGATGAACGAAATAGACAGATCGCTGAGATAGGTGCCTCACTGATTAAGCATTGGTAACTG
TCAGACCAAGTTTACTCATATATACTTTAGATTGATTTAAAACTTCATTTTTAATTTAAAAGGATCTAGG
TGAAGATCCTTTTTGATAATCTCATGACCAAAATCCCTTAACGTGAGTTTTCGTTCCACTGAGCGTCAGA
CCCCGTAGAAAAGATCAAAGGATCTTCTTGAGATCCTTTTTTTCTGCGCGTAATCTGCTGCTTGCAAACA
AAAAAACCACCGCTACCAGCGGTGGTTTGTTTGCCGGATCAAGAGCTACCAACTCTTTTTCCGAAGGTAA
CTGGCTTCAGCAGAGCGCAGATACCAAATACTGTTCTTCTAGTGTAGCCGTAGTTAGGCCACCACTTCAA
GAACTCTGTAGCACCGCCTACATACCTCGCTCTGCTAATCCTGTTACCAGTGGCTGCTGCCAGTGGCGAT
AAGTCGTGTCTTACCGGGTTGGACTCAAGACGATAGTTACCGGATAAGGCGCAGCGGTCGGGCTGAACGG
GGGGTTCGTGCACACAGCCCAGCTTGGAGCGAACGACCTACACCGAACTGAGATACCTACAGCGTGAGCT
ATGAGAAAGCGCCACGCTTCCCGAAGGGAGAAAGGCGGACAGGTATCCGGTAAGCGGCAGGGTCGGAACA
GGAGAGCGCACGAGGGAGCTTCCAGGGGGAAACGCCTGGTATCTTTATAGTCCTGTCGGGTTTCGCCACC
TCTGACTTGAGCGTCGATTTTTGTGATGCTCGTCAGGGGGGCGGAGCCTATGGAAAAACGCCAGCAACGC
GGCCTTTTTACGGTTCCTGGCCTTTTGCTGGCCTTTTGCTCACATGTTCTTTCCTGCGTTATCCCCTGAT
TCTGTGGATAACCGTATTACCGCCTTTGAGTGAGCTGATACCGCTCGCCGCAGCCGAACGACCGAGCGCA
GCGAGTCAGTGAGCGAGGAAGCGGAAGAGCGCCCAATACGCAAACCGCCTCTCCCCGCGCGTTGGCCGAT
TCATTAATGCAGCTGGCACGACAGGTTTCCCGACTGGAAAGCGGGCAGTGAGCGCAACGCAATTAATGTG
AGTTAGCTCACTCATTAGGCACCCCAGGCTTTACACTTTATGCTTCCGGCTCGTATGTTGTGTGGAATTG
TGAGCGGATAACAATTTCACACAGGAAACAGCTATGACCATGATTACGCCAAGCGCGCAATTAACCCTCA
CTAAAGGGAACAAAAGCTGGAGCTGCAAGC
Features (pLannotate 1.2.2; 27 found; start..end, strand, type, name):
      5..231     +  promoter       RSV promoter: Rous sarcoma virus enhancer/promoter
    232..412     +  LTR            5' LTR (truncated): truncated 5' long terminal repeat (LTR) from HIV-1
    459..584     +  misc_feature   HIV-1 Ψ: packaging signal of human immunodeficiency virus type 1
    568..931     +  CDS            HIV-1 gag (fragment): gag protein from human immunodeficiency virus 1; gag
   1077..1310    +  misc_feature   RRE: The Rev response element (RRE) of HIV-1 allows for Rev-dependent mRNA export from the nucleus to the cytoplasm.
   1687..1713    +  CDS            Rev (fragment): human immunodeficiency virus 1 (HIV-1) Rev protein; rev; enhances nuclear export of unspliced and incompletely spliced viral mRNAs
   1717..1957    +  promoter       U6 promoter: RNA polymerase III promoter for human U6 snRNA
   2005..2048    +  misc_RNA       tracrRNA (fragment): trans-activating CRISPR RNA for the Streptococcus pyogenes CRISPR/Cas9 system
   2131..2248    +  misc_feature   cPPT/CTS: central polypurine tract and central termination sequence of HIV-1
   2317..2528    +  promoter       EF-1α core promoter: core promoter for human elongation factor EF-1α
   2581..3288    +  CDS            mCherry: mCherry is a basic (constitutively fluorescent) red fluorescent protein published in 2004, derived from Discosoma sp.. It is reported to be a very rapidly-maturing monomer with low acid sensitivity.
   3307..3895    +  misc_feature   WPRE: woodchuck hepatitis virus posttranscriptional regulatory element
   3946..3965    +  misc_feature   cPPT/CTS (fragment): central polypurine tract and central termination sequence of HIV-1
   3967..4200    +  LTR            3' LTR (ΔU3): self-inactivating 3' long terminal repeat (LTR) from HIV-1
   4278..4399    +  polyA_signal   SV40 poly(A) signal: SV40 polyadenylation signal
   4439..4574    +  rep_origin     SV40 ori: SV40 origin of replication
   4595..4613    -  promoter       T7 promoter: promoter for bacteriophage T7 RNA polymerase
   4621..4776    +  CDS            lacZα (fragment): LacZα fragment of β-galactosidase; lacZ fragment
   4781..5209    +  rep_origin     f1 ori (sequence partly withheld): f1 bacteriophage origin of replication; arrow indicates direction of (+) strand synthesis
   5262..5366    +  promoter       AmpR promoter: bla
   5367..6227    +  CDS            AmpR: β-lactamase; bla; confers resistance to ampicillin, carbenicillin, and related antibiotics
   6398..6986    +  rep_origin     ori: high-copy-number ColE1/pMB1/pBR322/pUC origin of replication
   7169..7261    +  CDS            lacI (fragment): lac repressor; lacI; The lac repressor binds to the lac operator to inhibit transcription in E. coli. This inhibition can be relieved by adding lactose or isopropyl-β-D-thiogalactopyranoside (IPTG).
   7274..7295    +  protein_bind   CAP binding site: CAP binding activates transcription in the presence of cAMP. E. coli catabolite activator protein
   7310..7340    +  promoter       lac promoter: promoter for the E. coli lac operon
   7348..7364    +  protein_bind   lac operator: The lac repressor binds to the lac operator to inhibit transcription in E. coli. This inhibition can be relieved by adding lactose or isopropyl-β-D-thiogalactopyranoside (IPTG). lac repressor encoded by lacI
   7409..7427    +  promoter       T3 promoter: promoter for bacteriophage T3 RNA polymerase
