>Addgene plasmid #153013 | ACE2 g3 | addgene full sequence | sequence record 298679 | Addgene NGS Result
GGGTCTCTCTGGTTAGACCAGATCTGAGCCTGGGAGCTCTCTGGCTAACTAGGGAACCCACTGCTTAAGC
CTCAATAAAGCTTGCCTTGAGTGCTTCAAGTAGTGTGTGCCCGTCTGTTGTGTGACTCTGGTAACTAGAG
ATCCCTCAGACCCTTTTAGTCAGTGTGGAAAATCTCTAGCAGTGGCGCCCGAACAGGGACTTGAAAGCGA
AAGGGAAACCAGAGGAGCTCTCTCGACGCAGGACTCGGCTTGCTGAAGCGCGCACGGCAAGAGGCGAGGG
GCGGCGACTGGTGAGTACGCCAAAAATTTTGACTAGCGGAGGCTAGAAGGAGAGAGATGGGTGCGAGAGC
GTCAGTATTAAGCGGGGGAGAATTAGATCGCGATGGGAAAAAATTCGGTTAAGGCCAGGGGGAAAGAAAA
AATATAAATTAAAACATATAGTATGGGCAAGCAGGGAGCTAGAACGATTCGCAGTTAATCCTGGCCTGTT
AGAAACATCAGAAGGCTGTAGACAAATACTGGGACAGCTACAACCATCCCTTCAGACAGGATCAGAAGAA
CTTAGATCATTATATAATACAGTAGCAACCCTCTATTGTGTGCATCAAAGGATAGAGATAAAAGACACCA
AGGAAGCTTTAGACAAGATAGAGGAAGAGCAAAACAAAAGTAAGACCACCGCACAGCAAGCGGCCGCTGA
TCTTCAGACCTGGAGGAGGAGATATGAGGGACAATTGGAGAAGTGAATTATATAAATATAAAGTAGTAAA
AATTGAACCATTAGGAGTAGCACCCACCAAGGCAAAGAGAAGAGTGGTGCAGAGAGAAAAAAGAGCAGTG
GGAATAGGAGCTTTGTTCCTTGGGTTCTTGGGAGCAGCAGGAAGCACTATGGGCGCAGCGTCAATGACGC
TGACGGTACAGGCCAGACAATTATTGTCTGGTATAGTGCAGCAGCAGAACAATTTGCTGAGGGCTATTGA
GGCGCAACAGCATCTGTTGCAACTCACAGTCTGGGGCATCAAGCAGCTCCAGGCAAGAATCCTGGCTGTG
GAAAGATACCTAAAGGATCAACAGCTCCTGGGGATTTGGGGTTGCTCTGGAAAACTCATTTGCACCACTG
CTGTGCCTTGGAATGCTAGTTGGAGTAATAAATCTCTGGAACAGATTTGGAATCACACGACCTGGATGGA
GTGGGACAGAGAAATTAACAATTACACAAGCTTAATACACTCCTTAATTGAAGAATCGCAAAACCAGCAA
GAAAAGAATGAACAAGAATTATTGGAATTAGATAAATGGGCAAGTTTGTGGAATTGGTTTAACATAACAA
ATTGGCTGTGGTATATAAAATTATTCATAATGATAGTAGGAGGCTTGGTAGGTTTAAGAATAGTTTTTGC
TGTACTTTCTATAGTGAATAGAGTTAGGCAGGGATATTCACCATTATCGTTTCAGACCCACCTCCCAACC
CCGAGGGGACCCAGAGAGGGCCTATTTCCCATGATTCCTTCATATTTGCATATACGATACAAGGCTGTTA
GAGAGATAATTAGAATTAATTTGACTGTAAACACAAAGATATTAGTACAAAATACGTGACGTAGAAAGTA
ATAATTTCTTGGGTAGTTTGCAGTTTTAAAATTATGTTTTAAAATGGACTATCATATGCTTACCGTAACT
TGAAAGTATTTCGATTTCTTGGCTTTATATATCTTGTGGAAAGGACGAAACACCGTGTCAAGCAGCTAAA
CATGAGTTTAAGAGCTATGCTGGAAACAGCATAGCAAGTTTAAATAAGGCTAGTCCGTTATCAACTTTGC
TGGAAACAGCAAAGTGGCACCGAGTCGGTGCTTTTTTTGAATTCTAGATCTTGAGACAAATGGCAGTATT
CATCCACAATTTTAAAAGAAAAGGGGGGATTGGGGGGTACAGTGCAGGGGAAAGAATAGTAGACATAATA
GCAACAGACATACAAACTAAAGAATTACAAAAACAAATTACAAAAATTCAAAATTTTCGGGTTTATTACA
GGGACAGCAGAGATCCACTTTGGCGCCGGCTCGAGTGGCTCCGGTGCCCGTCAGTGGGCAGAGCGCACAT
CGCCCACAGTCCCCGAGAAGTTGGGGGGAGGGGTCGGCAATTGAACCGGTGCCTAGAGAAGGTGGCGCGG
GGTAAACTGGGAAAGTGATGTCGTGTACTGGCTCCGCCTTTTTCCCGAGGGTGGGGGAGAACCGTATATA
AGTGCAGTAGTCGCCGTGAACGTTCTTTTTCGCAACGGGTTTGCCGCCAGAACACAGGTGTCGTGACGCG
GGATCCGCCACCATGGATTACAAAGACGATGACGATAAGATGGTGAGCAAGGGCGAGGAGGATAACATGG
CCATCATCAAGGAGTTCATGCGCTTCAAGGTGCACATGGAGGGCTCCGTGAACGGCCACGAGTTCGAGAT
CGAGGGCGAGGGCGAGGGCCGCCCCTACGAGGGCACCCAGACCGCCAAGCTGAAGGTGACCAAGGGTGGC
CCCCTGCCCTTCGCCTGGGACATCCTGTCCCCTCAGTTCATGTACGGCTCCAAGGCCTACGTGAAGCACC
CCGCCGACATCCCCGACTACTTGAAGCTGTCCTTCCCCGAGGGCTTCAAGTGGGAGCGCGTGATGAACTT
CGAGGACGGCGGCGTGGTGACCGTGACCCAGGACTCCTCCCTGCAGGACGGCGAGTTCATCTACAAGGTG
AAGCTGCGCGGCACCAACTTCCCCTCCGACGGCCCCGTAATGCAGAAGAAGACCATGGGCTGGGAGGCCT
CCTCCGAGCGGATGTACCCCGAGGACGGCGCCCTGAAGGGCGAGATCAAGCAGAGGCTGAAGCTGAAGGA
CGGCGGCCACTACGACGCTGAGGTCAAGACCACCTACAAGGCCAAGAAGCCCGTGCAGCTGCCCGGCGCC
TACAACGTCAACATCAAGTTGGACATCACCTCCCACAACGAGGACTACACCATCGTGGAACAGTACGAAC
GCGCCGAGGGCCGCCACTCCACCGGCGGCATGGACGAGCTGTACAAGTAGACGCGTTAAGTCGACAATCA
ACCTCTGGATTACAAAATTTGTGAAAGATTGACTGGTATTCTTAACTATGTTGCTCCTTTTACGCTATGT
GGATACGCTGCTTTAATGCCTTTGTATCATGCTATTGCTTCCCGTATGGCTTTCATTTTCTCCTCCTTGT
ATAAATCCTGGTTGCTGTCTCTTTATGAGGAGTTGTGGCCCGTTGTCAGGCAACGTGGCGTGGTGTGCAC
TGTGTTTGCTGACGCAACCCCCACTGGTTGGGGCATTGCCACCACCTGTCAGCTCCTTTCCGGGACTTTC
GCTTTCCCCCTCCCTATTGCCACGGCGGAACTCATCGCCGCCTGCCTTGCCCGCTGCTGGACAGGGGCTC
GGCTGTTGGGCACTGACAATTCCGTGGTGTTGTCGGGGAAATCATCGTCCTTTCCTTGGCTGCTCGCCTG
TGTTGCCACCTGGATTCTGCGCGGGACGTCCTTCTGCTACGTCCCTTCGGCCCTCAATCCAGCGGACCTT
CCTTCCCGCGGCCTGCTGCCGGCTCTGCGGCCTCTTCCGCGTCTTCGCCTTCGCCCTCAGACGAGTCGGA
TCTCCCTTTGGGCCGCCTCCCCGCGTCGACTTTAAGACCAATGACTTACAAGGCAGCTGTAGATCTTAGC
CACTTTTTAAAAGAAAAGGGGGGACTGGAAGGGCTAATTCACTCCCAACGAAGACAAGATCTGCTTTTTG
CTTGTACTGGGTCTCTCTGGTTAGACCAGATCTGAGCCTGGGAGCTCTCTGGCTAACTAGGGAACCCACT
GCTTAAGCCTCAATAAAGCTTGCCTTGAGTGCTTCAAGTAGTGTGTGCCCGTCTGTTGTGTGACTCTGGT
AACTAGAGATCCCTCAGACCCTTTTAGTCAGTGTGGAAAATCTCTAGCAGTACGTATAGTAGTTCATGTC
ATCTTATTATTCAGTATTTATAACTTGCAAAGAAATGAATATCAGAGAGTGAGAGGAACTTGTTTATTGC
AGCTTATAATGGTTACAAATAAAGCAATAGCATCACAAATTTCACAAATAAAGCATTTTTTTCACTGCAT
TCTAGTTGTGGTTTGTCCAAACTCATCAATGTATCTTATCATGTCTGGCTCTAGCTATCCCGCCCCTAAC
TCCGCCCATCCCGCCCCTAACTCCGCCCAGTTCCGCCCATTCTCCGCCCCATGGCTGACTAATTTTTTTT
ATTTATGCAGAGGCCGAGGCCGCCTCGGCCTCTGAGCTATTCCAGAAGTAGTGAGGAGGCTTTTTTGGAG
GCCTAGGGACGTACCCAATTCGCCCTATAGTGAGTCGTATTACGCGCGCTCACTGGCCGTCGTTTTACAA
CGTCGTGACTGGGAAAACCCTGGCGTTACCCAACTTAATCGCCTTGCAGCACATCCCCCTTTCGCCAGCT
GGCGTAATAGCGAAGAGGCCCGCACCGATCGCCCTTCCCAACAGTTGCGCAGCCTGAATGGCGAATGGG
[124 nt withheld, positions 4550-4673]
C
[91 nt withheld, positions 4675-4765]
A
[49 nt withheld, positions 4767-4815]
CCTTTGACGTTGGAGTCCACGTTCTTT
[37 nt withheld, positions 4843-4879]
ACCCTATCTCGGTCTATTCTTTTGATTTATAAGGGATTTTGCCGATTTCGGCCTATTGGTTAAAAAATGA
GCTGATTTAACAAAAATTTAACGCGAATTTTAACAAAATATTAACGCTTACAATTTAGGTGGCACTTTTC
GGGGAAATGTGCGCGGAACCCCTATTTGTTTATTTTTCTAAATACATTCAAATATGTATCCGCTCATGAG
ACAATAACCCTGATAAATGCTTCAATAATATTGAAAAAGGAAGAGTATGAGTATTCAACATTTCCGTGTC
GCCCTTATTCCCTTTTTTGCGGCATTTTGCCTTCCTGTTTTTGCTCACCCAGAAACGCTGGTGAAAGTAA
AAGATGCTGAAGATCAGTTGGGTGCACGAGTGGGTTACATCGAACTGGATCTCAACAGCGGTAAGATCCT
TGAGAGTTTTCGCCCCGAAGAACGTTTTCCAATGATGAGCACTTTTAAAGTTCTGCTATGTGGCGCGGTA
TTATCCCGTATTGACGCCGGGCAAGAGCAACTCGGTCGCCGCATACACTATTCTCAGAATGACTTGGTTG
AGTACTCACCAGTCACAGAAAAGCATCTTACGGATGGCATGACAGTAAGAGAATTATGCAGTGCTGCCAT
AACCATGAGTGATAACACTGCGGCCAACTTACTTCTGACAACGATCGGAGGACCGAAGGAGCTAACCGCT
TTTTTGCACAACATGGGGGATCATGTAACTCGCCTTGATCGTTGGGAACCGGAGCTGAATGAAGCCATAC
CAAACGACGAGCGTGACACCACGATGCCTGTAGCAATGGCAACAACGTTGCGCAAACTATTAACTGGCGA
ACTACTTACTCTAGCTTCCCGGCAACAATTAATAGACTGGATGGAGGCGGATAAAGTTGCAGGACCACTT
CTGCGCTCGGCCCTTCCGGCTGGCTGGTTTATTGCTGATAAATCTGGAGCCGGTGAGCGTGGGTCTCGCG
GTATCATTGCAGCACTGGGGCCAGATGGTAAGCCCTCCCGTATCGTAGTTATCTACACGACGGGGAGTCA
GGCAACTATGGATGAACGAAATAGACAGATCGCTGAGATAGGTGCCTCACTGATTAAGCATTGGTAACTG
TCAGACCAAGTTTACTCATATATACTTTAGATTGATTTAAAACTTCATTTTTAATTTAAAAGGATCTAGG
TGAAGATCCTTTTTGATAATCTCATGACCAAAATCCCTTAACGTGAGTTTTCGTTCCACTGAGCGTCAGA
CCCCGTAGAAAAGATCAAAGGATCTTCTTGAGATCCTTTTTTTCTGCGCGTAATCTGCTGCTTGCAAACA
AAAAAACCACCGCTACCAGCGGTGGTTTGTTTGCCGGATCAAGAGCTACCAACTCTTTTTCCGAAGGTAA
CTGGCTTCAGCAGAGCGCAGATACCAAATACTGTTCTTCTAGTGTAGCCGTAGTTAGGCCACCACTTCAA
GAACTCTGTAGCACCGCCTACATACCTCGCTCTGCTAATCCTGTTACCAGTGGCTGCTGCCAGTGGCGAT
AAGTCGTGTCTTACCGGGTTGGACTCAAGACGATAGTTACCGGATAAGGCGCAGCGGTCGGGCTGAACGG
GGGGTTCGTGCACACAGCCCAGCTTGGAGCGAACGACCTACACCGAACTGAGATACCTACAGCGTGAGCT
ATGAGAAAGCGCCACGCTTCCCGAAGGGAGAAAGGCGGACAGGTATCCGGTAAGCGGCAGGGTCGGAACA
GGAGAGCGCACGAGGGAGCTTCCAGGGGGAAACGCCTGGTATCTTTATAGTCCTGTCGGGTTTCGCCACC
TCTGACTTGAGCGTCGATTTTTGTGATGCTCGTCAGGGGGGCGGAGCCTATGGAAAAACGCCAGCAACGC
GGCCTTTTTACGGTTCCTGGCCTTTTGCTGGCCTTTTGCTCACATGTTCTTTCCTGCGTTATCCCCTGAT
TCTGTGGATAACCGTATTACCGCCTTTGAGTGAGCTGATACCGCTCGCCGCAGCCGAACGACCGAGCGCA
GCGAGTCAGTGAGCGAGGAAGCGGAAGAGCGCCCAATACGCAAACCGCCTCTCCCCGCGCGTTGGCCGAT
TCATTAATGCAGCTGGCACGACAGGTTTCCCGACTGGAAAGCGGGCAGTGAGCGCAACGCAATTAATGTG
AGTTAGCTCACTCATTAGGCACCCCAGGCTTTACACTTTATGCTTCCGGCTCGTATGTTGTGTGGAATTG
TGAGCGGATAACAATTTCACACAGGAAACAGCTATGACCATGATTACGCCAAGCGCGCAATTAACCCTCA
CTAAAGGGAACAAAAGCTGGAGCTGCAAGCTTAATGTAGTCTTATGCAATACTCTTGTAGTCTTGCAACA
TGGTAACGATGAGTTAGCAACATGCCTTACAAGGAGAGAAAAAGCACCGTGCATGCCGATTGGTGGAAGT
AAGGTGGTACGATCGTGCCTTATTAGGAAGGCAACAGACGGGTCTGACATGGATTGGACGAACCACTGAA
TTGCCGCATTGCAGAGATATTGTATTTAAGTGCCTAGCTCGATACATAAAC
Features (pLannotate 1.2.2; 27 found; start..end, strand, type, name):
      1..181     +  LTR            5' LTR (truncated): truncated 5' long terminal repeat (LTR) from HIV-1
    228..353     +  misc_feature   HIV-1 Ψ: packaging signal of human immunodeficiency virus type 1
    337..700     +  CDS            HIV-1 gag (fragment): gag protein from human immunodeficiency virus 1; gag
    846..1079    +  misc_feature   RRE: The Rev response element (RRE) of HIV-1 allows for Rev-dependent mRNA export from the nucleus to the cytoplasm.
   1456..1482    +  CDS            Rev (fragment): human immunodeficiency virus 1 (HIV-1) Rev protein; rev; enhances nuclear export of unspliced and incompletely spliced viral mRNAs
   1486..1726    +  promoter       U6 promoter: RNA polymerase III promoter for human U6 snRNA
   1774..1817    +  misc_RNA       tracrRNA (fragment): trans-activating CRISPR RNA for the Streptococcus pyogenes CRISPR/Cas9 system
   1900..2017    +  misc_feature   cPPT/CTS: central polypurine tract and central termination sequence of HIV-1
   2086..2297    +  promoter       EF-1α core promoter: core promoter for human elongation factor EF-1α
   2350..3060    +  CDS            mCherry: monomeric derivative of DsRed fluorescent protein (Shaner et al., 2004) mammalian codon-optimized
   3076..3664    +  misc_feature   WPRE: woodchuck hepatitis virus posttranscriptional regulatory element
   3715..3734    +  misc_feature   cPPT/CTS (fragment): central polypurine tract and central termination sequence of HIV-1
   3736..3969    +  LTR            3' LTR (ΔU3): self-inactivating 3' long terminal repeat (LTR) from HIV-1
   4047..4168    +  polyA_signal   SV40 poly(A) signal: SV40 polyadenylation signal
   4208..4343    +  rep_origin     SV40 ori: SV40 origin of replication
   4364..4382    -  promoter       T7 promoter: promoter for bacteriophage T7 RNA polymerase
   4390..4545    +  CDS            lacZα (fragment): LacZα fragment of β-galactosidase; lacZ fragment
   4550..4978    +  rep_origin     f1 ori (sequence partly withheld): f1 bacteriophage origin of replication; arrow indicates direction of (+) strand synthesis
   5031..5135    +  promoter       AmpR promoter: bla
   5136..5996    +  CDS            AmpR: β-lactamase; bla; confers resistance to ampicillin, carbenicillin, and related antibiotics
   6167..6755    +  rep_origin     ori: high-copy-number ColE1/pMB1/pBR322/pUC origin of replication
   6938..7030    +  CDS            lacI (fragment): lac repressor; lacI; The lac repressor binds to the lac operator to inhibit transcription in E. coli. This inhibition can be relieved by adding lactose or isopropyl-β-D-thiogalactopyranoside (IPTG).
   7043..7064    +  protein_bind   CAP binding site: CAP binding activates transcription in the presence of cAMP. E. coli catabolite activator protein
   7079..7109    +  promoter       lac promoter: promoter for the E. coli lac operon
   7117..7133    +  protein_bind   lac operator: The lac repressor binds to the lac operator to inhibit transcription in E. coli. This inhibition can be relieved by adding lactose or isopropyl-β-D-thiogalactopyranoside (IPTG). lac repressor encoded by lacI
   7178..7196    +  promoter       T3 promoter: promoter for bacteriophage T3 RNA polymerase
   7224..7450    +  promoter       RSV promoter: Rous sarcoma virus enhancer/promoter
