[The description below was written by a language model from this plasmid's Addgene catalogue record and pLannotate feature annotations shown in this document.]
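Description:
ACE2 g3 is a 7,450 bp lentiviral CRISPR guide-RNA plasmid built on the Lenti-gRNA-mCherry backbone. It carries a single guide directed against human ACE2. It is propagated in E. coli through a high-copy ColE1/pUC-type origin with ampicillin resistance (AmpR, β-lactamase). The backbone also holds an f1 origin, an SV40 origin and remnants of a lac/lacZα cloning region flanked by T7 and T3 promoters. The two sequence records, one from the depositor and one from repository sequencing, are the same length and list the same features in the same order. They differ only in the numbering start point.

The transfer cassette has a third-generation, self-inactivating layout. An RSV promoter drives a truncated HIV-1 5' LTR, so genomic RNA is produced without Tat. This is followed by the Ψ packaging signal with a gag fragment, the RRE for Rev-dependent nuclear export, a cPPT/CTS element, and a ΔU3 3' LTR with a downstream SV40 polyadenylation signal. Two expression units sit between the LTRs. A human U6 RNA polymerase III promoter transcribes the ACE2-targeting spacer joined to a Streptococcus pyogenes Cas9 guide scaffold, which the table annotates as a tracrRNA fragment. An EF-1α core promoter drives mCherry, with a WPRE downstream to enhance transcript expression.

No mammalian drug-resistance gene is annotated, so mCherry fluorescence is the only marker for identifying or sorting transduced cells. The catalogue lists mCherry as a tag, but the feature table shows it as a separately expressed reporter. No Cas9 coding sequence is annotated, so the nuclease must be supplied separately. The recorded purpose is to deliver an ACE2 guide RNA while co-expressing mCherry.
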