Addgene plasmid #153013: ACE2 g3
Purpose: A guide RNA targeting ACE2 in a lentiviral plasmid co-expressing mCherry
Depositing lab: Jason Sheltzer. Depositing organization: Cold Spring Harbor Laboratory.
Backbone
  Vector backbone: Lenti-gRNA-mCherry (Addgene #108099)
  Vector type: Lentiviral, CRISPR
  Selectable markers: mCherry
Growth in bacteria
  Bacterial resistance: Ampicillin, 100 μg/mL
  Growth temperature: 37°C
  Growth strain: NEB Stable
  Copy number: High Copy
Gene/Insert
  Gene/Insert name: ACE2
  gRNA/shRNA sequence: TGTCAAGCAGCTAAACATGA
  Species: H. sapiens (human)
  Entrez Gene: ACE2 (a.k.a. ACEH)
  Tag / fusion protein: mCherry
Terms and licenses: Academic/Nonprofit Terms; Industry Terms: Not Available to Industry
How to cite: ACE2 g3 was a gift from Jason Sheltzer (Addgene plasmid # 153013 ; http://n2t.net/addgene:153013 ; RRID:Addgene_153013)
